>Addgene plasmid #103108 | pUC19-F3UXG6 | addgene full sequence | sequence record 201817 | Addgene NGS Result
ATGCAGCTCCCGGAGACGGTCACAGCTTGTCTGTAAGCGGATGCCGGGAGCAGACAAGCCCGTCAGGGCG
CGTCAGCGGGTGTTGGCGGGTGTCGGGGCTGGCTTAACTATGCGGCATCAGAGCAGATTGTACTGAGAGT
GCACCATATGCGGTGTGAAATACCGCACAGATGCGTAAGGAGAAAATACCGCATCAGGCGCCATTCGCCA
TTCAGGCTGCGCAACTGTTGGGAAGGGCGATCGGTGCGGGCCTCTTCGCTATTACGCCAGCTGGCGAAAG
GGGGATGTGCTGCAAGGCGATTAAGTTGGGTAACGCCAGGGTTTTCCCAGTCACGACGTTGTAAAACGAC
GGCCAGTGTGCTGTCTCATCATTTTGGCAAAGAATTCGCGGCCGCCACCATGACGAAGTTCAACAAAAAT
TACAGCATCGGGCTGGACATTGGAGTGAGTTCCGTCGGATATGCCGTAGTCACTGAGGATTATCGCGTGC
CTGCGTTCAAGTTTAAAGTGCTCGGCAATACAGAGAAGGAAAAAATTAAGAAGAACCTGATTGGTTCCAC
TACCTTCGTCAGCGCACAGCCAGCCAAAGGAACTCGCGTGTTCCGCGTTAACCGCCGCAGGATCGACCGC
CGGAATCATCGAATCACCTACCTGAGGGATATCTTTCAAAAAGAAATTGAGAAGGTCGACAAGAACTTCT
ATCGCAGACTGGACGAGAGCTTCCGGGTGCTCGGAGATAAAAGCGAAGACCTGCAGATCAAACAACCGTT
CTTTGGTGACAAGGAGCTCGAAACCGCCTACCACAAAAAGTACCCTACGATCTACCACCTGAGGAAACAC
CTGGCTGATGCTGACAAGAATAGTCCGGTTGCCGATATCCGGGAGGTGTACATGGCAATTAGCCATATCC
TTAAGTACCGGGGGCATTTCCTGACGCTCGACAAGATCAACCCTAACAATATTAACATGCAGAATAGCTG
GATCGATTTTATTGAGAGCTGTCAGGAGGTGTTCGACCTCGAAATCAGCGACGAGTCCAAGAATATAGCA
GACATTTTTAAGTCAAGTGAAAATAGACAGGAGAAGGTAAAGAAGATACTGCCTTACTTCCAGCAAGAGT
TGTTGAAAAAAGACAAGAGTATTTTTAAACAGTTGTTGCAGCTCCTTTTCGGACTGAAGACTAAGTTTAA
AGACTGCTTTGAACTCGAAGAGGAGCCTGACCTGAATTTCTCCAAAGAAAATTATGATGAGAACCTGGAG
AACTTCCTGGGGTCACTTGAAGAGGATTTCTCAGATGTCTTTGCAAAGCTGAAAGTCCTCAGAGATACCA
TACTCCTGTCTGGGATGCTCACCTACACAGGCGCCACCCACGCACGCTTCAGTGCCACGATGGTAGAGAG
ATACGAAGAGCACAGAAAAGATTTGCAGCGGTTCAAGTTTTTCATCAAGCAGAATCTGTCAGAGCAGGAT
TACTTGGATATCTTTGGCAGAAAGACGCAGAATGGATTTGATGTGGACAAGGAGACAAAAGGCTATGTGG
GCTACATCACAAACAAGATGGTCCTGACTAACCCTCAGAAACAGAAGACCATTCAGCAGAACTTCTACGA
TTACATCTCCGGCAAAATAACAGGGATTGAGGGGGCGGAATACTTTCTGAACAAAATTAGCGACGGGACC
TTCCTGCGCAAGCTGAGAACGTCTGATAATGGGGCAATCCCTAACCAGATCCACGCCTATGAACTGGAAA
AAATCATCGAGAGGCAAGGGAAGGATTACCCATTTCTGTTGGAAAATAAGGATAAGTTGCTGAGCATATT
GACGTTTAAGATCCCCTACTATGTAGGACCCCTCGCCAAGGGGAGTAACTCCCGGTTCGCTTGGATTAAG
AGGGCGACTTCCAGTGACATCCTGGACGACAATGATGAGGACACGCGGAATGGCAAGATTAGGCCTTGGA
ATTATCAGAAGCTGATAAATATGGATGAAACCAGAGATGCATTCATAACAAACCTGATCGGGAATGACAT
TATCCTCCTGAACGAAAAGGTTCTGCCAAAAAGATCTCTTATATACGAGGAGGTCATGCTTCAGAACGAA
CTCACTAGGGTGAAGTATAAAGACAAGTATGGCAAGGCTCACTTCTTCGACTCCGAGCTGCGACAGAATA
TTATTAATGGGCTGTTCAAAAATAACAGCAAGCGAGTGAACGCCAAGTCTCTGATTAAGTACCTCAGTGA
CAATCATAAGGACCTGAACGCAATCGAAATTGTGTCCGGGGTGGAAAAAGGGAAATCATTCAATAGTACG
TTGAAAACATACAATGACCTGAAGACCATCTTTTCCGAGGAACTCTTGGATAGTGAGATTTACCAGAAAG
AACTGGAGGAGATCATCAAAGTCATTACTGTCTTCGACGATAAAAAGAGCATTAAGAACTATCTCACAAA
ATTCTTCGGCCACCTGGAGATCCTGGACGAGGAAAAAATTAATCAGCTGAGCAAACTGCGCTATTCCGGC
TGGGGAAGATACAGTGCGAAGCTGCTCCTGGACATTCGGGATGAAGATACCGGCTTCAATCTGCTCCAAT
TCCTTCGAAACGATGAGGAGAATCGGAACCTTACAAAGCTGATTTCCGACAATACTCTGAGTTTTGAGCC
TAAAATCAAGGATATTCAAAGCAAAAGCACTATTGAAGACGATATCTTCGACGAAATAAAAAAGCTTGCA
GGGAGTCCGGCCATTAAGAGGGGAATATTGAACTCCATCAAGATTGTTGATGAGCTCGTGCAAATCATAG
GGTATCCTCCTCATAACATCGTGATAGAGATGGCGCGGGAGAACATGACGACCGAAGAGGGCCAGAAGAA
AGCTAAGACCAGAAAAACTAAGTTGGAAAGCGCACTGAAGAACATCGAAAACTCTCTTTTGGAGAATGGA
AAAGTGCCACACAGCGACGAGCAGCTCCAGAGCGAAAAACTGTATCTGTACTACCTCCAGAACGGAAAAG
ATATGTATACCCTCGATAAAACTGGTTCCCCCGCACCCCTCTACCTCGACCAGCTGGATCAGTATGAGGT
TGACCACATCATTCCATACAGTTTTCTGCCAATAGATTCTATCGACAACAAAGTGCTTACCCATCGCGAG
AATAATCAGCAGAAGCTGAACAACATTCCTGATAAGGAAACCGTGGCGAATATGAAACCATTTTGGGAAA
AGCTGTACAACGCCAAGTTGATCTCTCAGACAAAATATCAGAGGCTCACTACATCCGAAAGGACCCCAGA
CGGGGTACTGACAGAGTCCATGAAGGCCGGATTCATCGAGAGGCAGCTGGTCGAGACGAGACAGATTATT
AAACACGTGGCCCGGATCCTCGATAATCGATTCTCTGACACCAAAATAATCACTCTGAAGAGCCAGCTCA
TTACTAACTTCCGAAACACCTTTCACATCGCAAAGATCCGAGAGCTGAATGACTACCATCATGCTCATGA
CGCCTACTTGGCCGTGGTGGTGGGTCAGACACTCTTGAAGGTGTATCCTAAACTCGCACCAGAACTCATT
TACGGCCATCACGCGCACTTTAACCGGCACGAAGAGAATAAAGCCACACTGAGAAAGCACCTCTACTCTA
ATATAATGCGGTTCTTCAATAACCCAGACTCCAAAGTAAGCAAGGACATTTGGGACTGTAACAGAGATCT
GCCCATCATCAAAGATGTGATTTATAACAGTCAGATAAACTTCGTCAAACGGACAATGATAAAAAAGGGT
GCTTTTTACAATCAGAATCCAGTGGGCAAGTTCAACAAACAACTTGCTGCTAACAATAGATATCCTCTCA
AAACCAAAGCCTTGTGCCTGGACACATCCATCTACGGTGGCTATGGACCAATGAACAGCGCATTGAGCAT
TATTATCATCGCCGAAAGATTCAACGAAAAAAAAGGTAAGATCGAAACCGTCAAAGAGTTCCATGACATT
TTCATCATTGATTACGAGAAATTCAACAACAATCCGTTTCAGTTTCTGAATGACACTAGCGAAAACGGCT
TCCTCAAGAAAAATAATATAAATAGAGTGTTGGGATTCTATCGGATCCCCAAGTATAGTTTGATGCAGAA
GATTGATGGAACTCGGATGTTGTTCGAATCTAAAAGCAATCTGCATAAGGCGACTCAGTTCAAACTCACT
AAAACCCAGAATGAGCTGTTCTTTCACATGAAGCGCCTGTTGACGAAGAGTAACCTTATGGACCTCAAGT
CTAAGTCCGCGATTAAAGAGTCCCAGAACTTTATCCTGAAGCATAAGGAAGAGTTTGACAACATTTCAAA
CCAGCTGTCCGCGTTCAGCCAGAAGATGCTTGGGAACACCACTAGCCTGAAAAACCTCATAAAAGGATAC
AATGAACGGAAGATCAAGGAAATCGATATCCGAGACGAAACGATCAAATATTTTTACGACAACTTCATCA
AAATGTTTTCCTTCGTCAAAAGCGGCGCCCCCAAAGATATTAACGATTTTTTTGATAATAAATGTACCGT
AGCTCGCATGAGGCCAAAGCCTGATAAAAAGCTCCTGAACGCCACACTGATTCACCAGTCCATCACCGGC
CTGTACGAGACTCGGATCGATCTCTCCAAGCTGGGTGAGGATAGCAGGGCTGACCCCAAGAAGAAGAGGA
AGGTGAGGTCCATGGTCATAGCTGTTTCCTGTGTGAAATTGTTATCCGCTCACAATTCCACACAACATAC
GAGCCGGAAGCATAAAGTGTAAAGCCTGGGGTGCCTAATGAGTGAGCTAACTCACATTAATTGCGTTGCG
CTCACTGCCCGCTTTCCAGTCGGGAAACCTGTCGTGCCAGCTGCATTAATGAATCGGCCAACGCGCGGGG
AGAGGCGGTTTGCGTATTGGGCGCTCTTCCGCTTCCTCGCTCACTGACTCGCTGCGCTCGGTCGTTCGGC
TGCGTCTTCCGCTTCCTCGCTCACTGACTCGCTGCGCTCGGTCGTTCGGCTGCGGCGAGCGGTATCAGCT
CACTCAAAGGCGGTAATACGGTTATCCACAGAATCAGGGGATAACGCAGGAAAGAACATGTGAGCAAAAG
GCCAGCAAAAGGCCAGGAACCGTAAAAAGGCCGCGTTGCTGGCGTTTTTCCATAGGCTCCGCCCCCCTGA
CGAGCATCACAAAAATCGACGCTCAAGTCAGAGGTGGCGAAACCCGACAGGACTATAAAGATACCAGGCG
TTTCCCCCTGGAAGCTCCCTCGTGCGCTCTCCTGTTCCGACCCTGCCGCTTACCGGATACCTGTCCGCCT
TTCTCCCTTCGGGAAGCGTGGCGCTTTCTCATAGCTCACGCTGTAGGTATCTCAGTTCGGTGTAGGTCGT
TCGCTCCAAGCTGGGCTGTGTGCACGAACCCCCCGTTCAGCCCGACCGCTGCGCCTTATCCGGTAACTAT
CGTCTTGAGTCCAACCCGGTAAGACACGACTTATCGCCACTGGCAGCAGCCACTGGTAACAGGATTAGCA
GAGCGAGGTATGTAGGCGGTGCTACAGAGTTCTTGAAGTGGTGGCCTAACTACGGCTACACTAGAAGAAC
AGTATTTGGTATCTGCGCTCTGCTGAAGCCAGTTACCTTCGGAAAAAGAGTTGGTAGCTCTTGATCCGGC
AAACAAACCACCGCTGGTAGCGGTGGTTTTTTTGTTTGCAAGCAGCAGATTACGCGCAGAAAAAAAGGAT
CTCAAGAAGATCCTTTGATCTTTTCTACGGGGTCTGACGCTCAGTGGAACGAAAACTCACGTTAAGGGAT
TTTGGTCATGAGATTATCAAAAAGGATCTTCACCTAGATCCTTTTAAATTAAAAATGAAGTTTTAAATCA
ATCTAAAGTATATATGAGTAAACTTGGTCTGACAGTTACCAATGCTTAATCAGTGAGGCACCTATCTCAG
CGATCTGTCTATTTCGTTCATCCATAGTTGCCTGACTCCCCGTCGTGTAGATAACTACGATACGGGAGGG
CTTACCATCTGGCCCCAGTGCTGCAATGATACCGCGAGACCCACGCTCACCGGCTCCAGATTTATCAGCA
ATAAACCAGCCAGCCGGAAGGGCCGAGCGCAGAAGTGGTCCTGCAACTTTATCCGCCTCCATCCAGTCTA
TTAATTGTTGCCGGGAAGCTAGAGTAAGTAGTTCGCCAGTTAATAGTTTGCGCAACGTTGTTGCCATTGC
TACAGGCATCGTGGTGTCACGCTCGTCGTTTGGTATGGCTTCATTCAGCTCCGGTTCCCAACGATCAAGG
CGAGTTACATGATCCCCCATGTTGTGCAAAAAAGCGGTTAGCTCCTTCGGTCCTCCGATCGTTGTCAGAA
GTAAGTTGGCCGCAGTGTTATCACTCATGGTTATGGCAGCACTGCATAATTCTCTTACTGTCATGCCATC
CGTAAGATGCTTTTCTGTGACTGGTGAGTACTCAACCAAGTCATTCTGAGAATAGTGTATGCGGCGACCG
AGTTGCTCTTGCCCGGCGTCAATACGGGATAATACCGCGCCACATAGCAGAACTTTAAAAGTGCTCATCA
TTGGAAAACGTTCTTCGGGGCGAAAACTCTCAAGGATCTTACCGCTGTTGAGATCCAGTTCGATGTAACC
CACTCGTGCACCCAACTGATCTTCAGCATCTTTTACTTTCACCAGCGTTTCTGGGTGAGCAAAAACAGGA
AGGCAAAATGCCGCAAAAAAGGGAATAAGGGCGACACGGAAATGTTGAATACTCATACTCTTCCTTTTTC
AATATTATTGAAGCATTTATCAGGGTTATTGTCTCATGAGCGGATACATATTTGAATGTATTTAGAAAAA
TAAACAAATAGGGGTTCCGCGCACATTTCCCCGAAAAGTGCCACCTGACGTCTAAGAAACCATTATTATC
ATGACATTAACCTATAAAAATAGGCGTATCACGAGGCCCTTTCGTCTCGCGCGTTTCGGTGATGACGGTG
AAAACCTCTGACAC
Features (pLannotate 1.2.2; 11 found; start..end, strand, type, name):
     99..198     +  misc_feature   bom (fragment): basis of mobility region from pBR322
    204..358     -  CDS            lacZα (fragment): LacZα fragment of β-galactosidase; lacZ fragment
   4729..4745    -  protein_bind   lac operator: The lac repressor binds to the lac operator to inhibit transcription in E. coli. This inhibition can be relieved by adding lactose or isopropyl-β-D-thiogalactopyranoside (IPTG). lac repressor encoded by lacI
   4753..4783    -  promoter       lac promoter: promoter for the E. coli lac operon
   4798..4819    -  protein_bind   CAP binding site: CAP binding activates transcription in the presence of cAMP. E. coli catabolite activator protein
   4832..4924    -  CDS            lacI (fragment): lac repressor; lacI; The lac repressor binds to the lac operator to inhibit transcription in E. coli. This inhibition can be relieved by adding lactose or isopropyl-β-D-thiogalactopyranoside (IPTG).
   4926..4974    -  rep_origin     RSF ori (fragment): Plasmids containing the RSF 1030 origin of replication can be propagated in E. coli cells that contain additional plasmids with compatible origins.
   5157..5745    -  rep_origin     ori: high-copy-number ColE1/pMB1/pBR322/pUC origin of replication
   5916..6776    -  CDS            AmpR: β-lactamase; bla; confers resistance to ampicillin, carbenicillin, and related antibiotics
   6777..6881    -  promoter       AmpR promoter: bla
   6976..7011    +  CDS            rop (fragment): Rop protein, which maintains plasmids at low copy number; rop
