[The description below was written by a language model from this plasmid's Addgene catalogue record and pLannotate feature annotations shown in this document.]
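Description:
pUC19-F3UXG6 is a bacterial cloning plasmid built on the pUC19 backbone that stores a synthetic Cas9 open reading frame as a template. The insert, listed as 4,263 bp, encodes the Cas9 orthologue designated F3UXG6 from Streptococcus sanguinis SK49. Its sequence has been recoded for human codon usage, and it was placed in the vector by Gibson assembly. The sequenced plasmid is about 7.0 kb. It replicates in E. coli from the high-copy ColE1/pUC-type origin and is selected with ampicillin through the β-lactamase gene and its native promoter.

The automated feature table annotates only backbone elements. It does not call the Cas9 coding region, which presumably occupies the large unannotated stretch between the remaining lacZα fragment and the lac operator, lac promoter and CAP binding site. That position fits insertion into the pUC19 lacZα/polylinker region, which would interrupt the α-peptide. The short bom, lacI, RSF ori and rop "fragment" hits are probably partial matches to pBR322-derived backbone sequence and not functional parts.

No mammalian promoter, polyadenylation signal, nuclear localisation signal, epitope tag or guide RNA cassette is recorded. The plasmid therefore appears to be a source of the coding sequence and not a ready-to-use expression vector. The only upstream regulatory element listed is the bacterial lac promoter, and the record does not state the orientation of the insert relative to it. Consistent with the stated purpose, the plasmid serves as a sequence-verified template from which the human codon-optimised Cas9 gene can be amplified or subcloned into expression vectors, and it comes from work on assembling multiple cas9 gene variants from oligonucleotides.
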