Addgene plasmid #103108: pUC19-F3UXG6
Purpose: Cas9 coding gene template with optimized sequence for human codon usage
Depositing lab: Duhee Bang. Depositing organization: Yonsei University. Publication: High-throughput construction of multiple cas9 gene variants via assembly of high-depth tiled and sequence-verified oligonucleotides. Cho N, Seo HN, Ryu T, Kwon E, Huh S, Noh J, Yeom H, Hwang B, Ha H, Lee JH, Kwon S, Bang D. Nucleic Acids Res. 2018 May 18;46(9):e55. doi: 10.1093/nar/gky112. PubMed 29529247.
Backbone
  Vector backbone: pUC19
  Backbone manufacturer: NEB(New England Biolabs)
  Vector type: CRISPR ; Cloning vector
Growth in bacteria
  Bacterial resistance: Ampicillin, 100 μg/mL
  Growth temperature: 37°C
  Growth strain: DH5alpha
  Copy number: High Copy
Gene/Insert
  Gene/Insert name: F3UXG6(Cas9 coding gene from Streptococcus sanguinis SK49)
  Insert size (bp): 4263
  Mutation: human codon-optimized
  Cloning method: Gibson Cloning
  Sequencing primers: 5′ gctgcaaggcgattaagttg; 3′ cggctcgtatgttgtgtgg
Terms and licenses: Academic/Nonprofit Terms; Industry Terms: Not Available to Industry
How to cite: pUC19-F3UXG6 was a gift from Duhee Bang (Addgene plasmid # 103108 ; http://n2t.net/addgene:103108 ; RRID:Addgene_103108)
