>Addgene plasmid #103108 | pUC19-F3UXG6 | depositor partial sequence | sequence record 195253 | F3UXG6
ATGACGAAGTTCAACAAAAATTACAGCATCGGGCTGGACATTGGAGTGAGTTCCGTCGGATATGCCGTAG
TCACTGAGGATTATCGCGTGCCTGCGTTCAAGTTTAAAGTGCTCGGCAATACAGAGAAGGAAAAAATTAA
GAAGAACCTGATTGGTTCCACTACCTTCGTCAGCGCACAGCCAGCCAAAGGAACTCGCGTGTTCCGCGTT
AACCGCCGCAGGATCGACCGCCGGAATCATCGAATCACCTACCTGAGGGATATCTTTCAAAAAGAAATTG
AGAAGGTCGACAAGAACTTCTATCGCAGACTGGACGAGAGCTTCCGGGTGCTCGGAGATAAAAGCGAAGA
CCTGCAGATCAAACAACCGTTCTTTGGTGACAAGGAGCTCGAAACCGCCTACCACAAAAAGTACCCTACG
ATCTACCACCTGAGGAAACACCTGGCTGATGCTGACAAGAATAGTCCGGTTGCCGATATCCGGGAGGTGT
ACATGGCAATTAGCCATATCCTTAAGTACCGGGGGCATTTCCTGACGCTCGACAAGATCAACCCTAACAA
TATTAACATGCAGAATAGCTGGATCGATTTTATTGAGAGCTGTCAGGAGGTGTTCGACCTCGAAATCAGC
GACGAGTCCAAGAATATAGCAGACATTTTTAAGTCAAGTGAAAATAGACAGGAGAAGGTAAAGAAGATAC
TGCCTTACTTCCAGCAAGAGTTGTTGAAAAAAGACAAGAGTATTTTTAAACAGTTGTTGCAGCTCCTTTT
CGGACTGAAGACTAAGTTTAAAGACTGCTTTGAACTCGAAGAGGAGCCTGACCTGAATTTCTCCAAAGAA
AATTATGATGAGAACCTGGAGAACTTCCTGGGGTCACTTGAAGAGGATTTCTCAGATGTCTTTGCAAAGC
TGAAAGTCCTCAGAGATACCATACTCCTGTCTGGGATGCTCACCTACACAGGCGCCACCCACGCACGCTT
CAGTGCCACGATGGTAGAGAGATACGAAGAGCACAGAAAAGATTTGCAGCGGTTCAAGTTTTTCATCAAG
CAGAATCTGTCAGAGCAGGATTACTTGGATATCTTTGGCAGAAAGACGCAGAATGGATTTGATGTGGACA
AGGAGACAAAAGGCTATGTGGGCTACATCACAAACAAGATGGTCCTGACTAACCCTCAGAAACAGAAGAC
CATTCAGCAGAACTTCTACGATTACATCTCCGGCAAAATAACAGGGATTGAGGGGGCGGAATACTTTCTG
AACAAAATTAGCGACGGGACCTTCCTGCGCAAGCTGAGAACGTCTGATAATGGGGCAATCCCTAACCAGA
TCCACGCCTATGAACTGGAAAAAATCATCGAGAGGCAAGGGAAGGATTACCCATTTCTGTTGGAAAATAA
GGATAAGTTGCTGAGCATATTGACGTTTAAGATCCCCTACTATGTAGGACCCCTCGCCAAGGGGAGTAAC
TCCCGGTTCGCTTGGATTAAGAGGGCGACTTCCAGTGACATCCTGGACGACAATGATGAGGACACGCGGA
ATGGCAAGATTAGGCCTTGGAATTATCAGAAGCTGATAAATATGGATGAAACCAGAGATGCATTCATAAC
AAACCTGATCGGGAATGACATTATCCTCCTGAACGAAAAGGTTCTGCCAAAAAGATCTCTTATATACGAG
GAGGTCATGCTTCAGAACGAACTCACTAGGGTGAAGTATAAAGACAAGTATGGCAAGGCTCACTTCTTCG
ACTCCGAGCTGCGACAGAATATTATTAATGGGCTGTTCAAAAATAACAGCAAGCGAGTGAACGCCAAGTC
TCTGATTAAGTACCTCAGTGACAATCATAAGGACCTGAACGCAATCGAAATTGTGTCCGGGGTGGAAAAA
GGGAAATCATTCAATAGTACGTTGAAAACATACAATGACCTGAAGACCATCTTTTCCGAGGAACTCTTGG
ATAGTGAGATTTACCAGAAAGAACTGGAGGAGATCATCAAAGTCATTACTGTCTTCGACGATAAAAAGAG
CATTAAGAACTATCTCACAAAATTCTTCGGCCACCTGGAGATCCTGGACGAGGAAAAAATTAATCAGCTG
AGCAAACTGCGCTATTCCGGCTGGGGAAGATACAGTGCGAAGCTGCTCCTGGACATTCGGGATGAAGATA
CCGGCTTCAATCTGCTCCAATTCCTTCGAAACGATGAGGAGAATCGGAACCTTACAAAGCTGATTTCCGA
CAATACTCTGAGTTTTGAGCCTAAAATCAAGGATATTCAAAGCAAAAGCACTATTGAAGACGATATCTTC
GACGAAATAAAAAAGCTTGCAGGGAGTCCGGCCATTAAGAGGGGAATATTGAACTCCATCAAGATTGTTG
ATGAGCTCGTGCAAATCATAGGGTATCCTCCTCATAACATCGTGATAGAGATGGCGCGGGAGAACATGAC
GACCGAAGAGGGCCAGAAGAAAGCTAAGACCAGAAAAACTAAGTTGGAAAGCGCACTGAAGAACATCGAA
AACTCTCTTTTGGAGAATGGAAAAGTGCCACACAGCGACGAGCAGCTCCAGAGCGAAAAACTGTATCTGT
ACTACCTCCAGAACGGAAAAGATATGTATACCCTCGATAAAACTGGTTCCCCCGCACCCCTCTACCTCGA
CCAGCTGGATCAGTATGAGGTTGACCACATCATTCCATACAGTTTTCTGCCAATAGATTCTATCGACAAC
AAAGTGCTTACCCATCGCGAGAATAATCAGCAGAAGCTGAACAACATTCCTGATAAGGAAACCGTGGCGA
ATATGAAACCATTTTGGGAAAAGCTGTACAACGCCAAGTTGATCTCTCAGACAAAATATCAGAGGCTCAC
TACATCCGAAAGGACCCCAGACGGGGTACTGACAGAGTCCATGAAGGCCGGATTCATCGAGAGGCAGCTG
GTCGAGACGAGACAGATTATTAAACACGTGGCCCGGATCCTCGATAATCGATTCTCTGACACCAAAATAA
TCACTCTGAAGAGCCAGCTCATTACTAACTTCCGAAACACCTTTCACATCGCAAAGATCCGAGAGCTGAA
TGACTACCATCATGCTCATGACGCCTACTTGGCCGTGGTGGTGGGTCAGACACTCTTGAAGGTGTATCCT
AAACTCGCACCAGAACTCATTTACGGCCATCACGCGCACTTTAACCGGCACGAAGAGAATAAAGCCACAC
TGAGAAAGCACCTCTACTCTAATATAATGCGGTTCTTCAATAACCCAGACTCCAAAGTAAGCAAGGACAT
TTGGGACTGTAACAGAGATCTGCCCATCATCAAAGATGTGATTTATAACAGTCAGATAAACTTCGTCAAA
CGGACAATGATAAAAAAGGGTGCTTTTTACAATCAGAATCCAGTGGGCAAGTTCAACAAACAACTTGCTG
CTAACAATAGATATCCTCTCAAAACCAAAGCCTTGTGCCTGGACACATCCATCTACGGTGGCTATGGACC
AATGAACAGCGCATTGAGCATTATTATCATCGCCGAAAGATTCAACGAAAAAAAAGGTAAGATCGAAACC
GTCAAAGAGTTCCATGACATTTTCATCATTGATTACGAGAAATTCAACAACAATCCGTTTCAGTTTCTGA
ATGACACTAGCGAAAACGGCTTCCTCAAGAAAAATAATATAAATAGAGTGTTGGGATTCTATCGGATCCC
CAAGTATAGTTTGATGCAGAAGATTGATGGAACTCGGATGTTGTTCGAATCTAAAAGCAATCTGCATAAG
GCGACTCAGTTCAAACTCACTAAAACCCAGAATGAGCTGTTCTTTCACATGAAGCGCCTGTTGACGAAGA
GTAACCTTATGGACCTCAAGTCTAAGTCCGCGATTAAAGAGTCCCAGAACTTTATCCTGAAGCATAAGGA
AGAGTTTGACAACATTTCAAACCAGCTGTCCGCGTTCAGCCAGAAGATGCTTGGGAACACCACTAGCCTG
AAAAACCTCATAAAAGGATACAATGAACGGAAGATCAAGGAAATCGATATCCGAGACGAAACGATCAAAT
ATTTTTACGACAACTTCATCAAAATGTTTTCCTTCGTCAAAAGCGGCGCCCCCAAAGATATTAACGATTT
TTTTGATAATAAATGTACCGTAGCTCGCATGAGGCCAAAGCCTGATAAAAAGCTCCTGAACGCCACACTG
ATTCACCAGTCCATCACCGGCCTGTACGAGACTCGGATCGATCTCTCCAAGCTGGGTGAGGAT
